Addgene plasmid #232805: pGNL2-#1
Purpose: Mammalian expression of GNL2
Depositing lab: Shiro Iuchi.
Backbone
  Vector backbone: pEGFP-C2
  Vector type: Mammalian Expression
Growth in bacteria
  Bacterial resistance: Kanamycin, 50 μg/mL
  Growth temperature: 37°C
  Growth strain: NEB Stable
  Copy number: High Copy
Gene/Insert
  Gene/Insert name: GNL2
  Species: H. sapiens (human)
  Mutation: WT
  Entrez Gene: GNL2 (a.k.a. HUMAUANTIG, NGP1, Ngp-1, Nog2, Nug2)
  Tag / fusion protein: EGFP (N terminal on insert)
  Cloning method: Other
Terms and licenses: Academic/Nonprofit Terms; Industry Terms: Not Available to Industry
How to cite: pGNL2-#1 was a gift from Shiro Iuchi (Addgene plasmid # 232805)
