[The description below was written by a language model from this plasmid's Addgene catalogue record and pLannotate feature annotations shown in this document.]
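Description:
pGNL2-#1 is a mammalian expression plasmid of about 6.9 kb built on the pEGFP-C2 backbone, designed to produce wild-type human GNL2 fused at its N terminus to EGFP. It is maintained in bacteria at high copy through a ColE1/pUC-type origin and selected with kanamycin. The resistance gene is the Tn5 aminoglycoside phosphotransferase (NeoR/KanR), placed behind both a bacterial bla-type promoter and the SV40 enhancer/early promoter and followed by the HSV TK polyadenylation signal. The same cassette therefore confers kanamycin resistance in E. coli and G418 resistance in transfected mammalian cells, allowing stable lines to be selected. An f1 origin is also present, a standard backbone element that permits single-stranded DNA production.

The expression unit is driven by the human cytomegalovirus immediate-early enhancer and promoter, giving strong constitutive transcription in most mammalian cell types. The EGFP coding sequence comes first, followed by a short remnant of the multiple cloning site that acts as a linker, then the GNL2 open reading frame, with the SV40 poly(A) signal terminating the transcript. GNL2 (also called NGP1 or Nog2) is annotated as a nucleolar GTPase that associates with pre-60S ribosomal subunits and is needed for their maturation and nuclear export, with a possible role in cell proliferation. The short fragments annotated as SV40 large T antigen, ble and bGH poly(A) are most likely residual backbone sequence or partial annotation matches rather than functional parts. The fluorescent fusion suits transient or stable transfection to visualise GNL2 localisation or to overexpress the protein, although the record states the purpose only as mammalian expression of GNL2.
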