Features (pLannotate 1.2.2; 15 found; start..end, strand, type, name):
     61..364     +  enhancer       CMV enhancer: human cytomegalovirus immediate early enhancer
    365..568     +  promoter       CMV promoter: human cytomegalovirus (CMV) immediate early promoter
    613..1329    +  CDS            EGFP: EGFP is a basic (constitutively fluorescent) green fluorescent protein published in 1996, derived from Aequorea victoria. It is reported to be a rapidly-maturing weak dimer with moderate acid sensitivity.
   1335..1368    +  misc_feature   MCS (fragment): multiple cloning site
   1369..3561    +  CDS            GNL2 (sequence partly withheld): NOG2_HUMAN - Also known as NGP1. Experimental evidence at protein level: Swiss-Prot protein existence level 1. GTPase that associates with pre-60S ribosomal subunits in the nucleolus and is required for their nuclear export and maturation (By similarity). May promote cell proliferation possibly by increasing p53/TP53 protein levels, and consequently those of its downstream product CDKN1A/p21, and decreasing RPL23A protein levels (PubMed:26203195). From Homo sapiens (Human).
   3566..3650    +  CDS            large T antigen (fragment): large T antigen from SV40 (simian virus 40)
   3673..3794    +  polyA_signal   SV40 poly(A) signal: SV40 polyadenylation signal
   3828..4256    -  rep_origin     f1 ori (sequence partly withheld): f1 bacteriophage origin of replication; arrow indicates direction of (+) strand synthesis
   4283..4387    +  promoter       AmpR promoter: bla
   4389..4746    +  promoter       SV40 promoter: SV40 enhancer and early promoter
   4781..5575    +  CDS            NeoR/KanR: aminoglycoside phosphotransferase from Tn5; aph(3')-II (or nptII); confers resistance to neomycin, kanamycin, and G418 (Geneticin®)
   5596..5748    +  CDS            ble (fragment): BLE_KLEPN - Experimental evidence at protein level: Swiss-Prot protein existence level 1. Binding protein with a strong affinity to the bleomycin family of antibiotics. Binds to CL990; an antimitotic-antibiotic compound. From Klebsiella pneumoniae.
   5807..5854    +  polyA_signal   HSV TK poly(A) signal: herpes simplex virus thymidine kinase polyadenylation signal (Cole and Stacy, 1985)
   5945..5961    -  polyA_signal   bGH poly(A) signal (fragment): bovine growth hormone polyadenylation signal
   6183..6771    +  rep_origin     ori: high-copy-number ColE1/pMB1/pBR322/pUC origin of replication
>Addgene plasmid #232805 | pGNL2-#1 | addgene full sequence | sequence record 462712 | Addgene NGS Result
TAGTTATTAATAGTAATCAATTACGGGGTCATTAGTTCATAGCCCATATATGGAGTTCCGCGTTACATAA
CTTACGGTAAATGGCCCGCCTGGCTGACCGCCCAACGACCCCCGCCCATTGACGTCAATAATGACGTATG
TTCCCATAGTAACGCCAATAGGGACTTTCCATTGACGTCAATGGGTGGAGTATTTACGGTAAACTGCCCA
CTTGGCAGTACATCAAGTGTATCATATGCCAAGTACGCCCCCTATTGACGTCAATGACGGTAAATGGCCC
GCCTGGCATTATGCCCAGTACATGACCTTATGGGACTTTCCTACTTGGCAGTACATCTACGTATTAGTCA
TCGCTATTACCATGGTGATGCGGTTTTGGCAGTACATCAATGGGCGTGGATAGCGGTTTGACTCACGGGG
ATTTCCAAGTCTCCACCCCATTGACGTCAATGGGAGTTTGTTTTGGCACCAAAATCAACGGGACTTTCCA
AAATGTCGTAACAACTCCGCCCCATTGACGCAAATGGGCGGTAGGCGTGTACGGTGGGAGGTCTATATAA
GCAGAGCTGGTTTAGTGAACCGTCAGATCCGCTAGCGCTACCGGTCGCCACCATGGTGAGCAAGGGCGAG
GAGCTGTTCACCGGGGTGGTGCCCATCCTGGTCGAGCTGGACGGCGACGTAAACGGCCACAAGTTCAGCG
TGTCCGGCGAGGGCGAGGGCGATGCCACCTACGGCAAGCTGACCCTGAAGTTCATCTGCACCACCGGCAA
GCTGCCCGTGCCCTGGCCCACCCTCGTGACCACCCTGACCTACGGCGTGCAGTGCTTCAGCCGCTACCCC
GACCACATGAAGCAGCACGACTTCTTCAAGTCCGCCATGCCCGAAGGCTACGTCCAGGAGCGCACCATCT
TCTTCAAGGACGACGGCAACTACAAGACCCGCGCCGAGGTGAAGTTCGAGGGCGACACCCTGGTGAACCG
CATCGAGCTGAAGGGCATCGACTTCAAGGAGGACGGCAACATCCTGGGGCACAAGCTGGAGTACAACTAC
AACAGCCACAACGTCTATATCATGGCCGACAAGCAGAAGAACGGCATCAAGGTGAACTTCAAGATCCGCC
ACAACATCGAGGACGGCAGCGTGCAGCTCGCCGACCACTACCAGCAGAACACCCCCATCGGCGACGGCCC
CGTGCTGCTGCCCGACAACCACTACCTGAGCACCCAGTCCGCCCTGAGCAAAGACCCCAACGAGAAGCGC
GATCACATGGTCCTGCTGGAGTTCGTGACCGCCGCCGGGATCACTCTCGGCATGGACGAGCTGTACAAGT
CCGGCCGGACTCAGATCTCGAGCTCAAGCTTCGAATTCATGGTGAAGCCCAAGTACAAAGGACGGAGCAC
CATCAACCCGTCCAAGGCCAGCACAAACCCAGATCGAGTGCAGGGAGCAGGAGGCCAAAACATGAGGGAC
CGGGCCACCATCCGGCGCCTGAATATGTATAGGCAAAAGGAGCGCAGGAACAGTCGTGGTAAAATAATTA
AACCCCTGCAATATCAATCAACGGTGGCTTCTGGCACAGTGGCAAGAGTAGAGCCAAATATTAAATGGTT
TGGAAACACACGTGTGATTAAGCAGTCATCATTACAAAAATTTCAAGAGGAAATGGATACAGTTATGAAG
GATCCATACAAAGTTGTCATGAAGCAAAGCAAGTTACCAATGTCTCTTCTCCATGATCGAATCCGGCCTC
ATAACTTGAAGGTG
[999 nt withheld, positions 1765-2763]
GAGCCACTTGTGGCCCCCCAGCTTCTACCCTCCTCATCTTTGGAAGTTGTCCCAGAAGCAGCCCAGAACA
ATCCAGGGGAGGAAGTCACAGAAACTGCAGGTGAAGGGTCAGAATCCATCATTAAGGAAGAAACAGAAGA
GAACAGTCACTGTGATGCTAACACAGAGATGCAGCAGATTCTCACACGAGTTCGGCAGAACTTTGGTAAA
ATCAACGTGGTGCCTCAGTTTTCTGGGGATGACCTGGTTCCTGTGGAGGTGTCAGATCTTGAGGAAGAGC
TTGAGAGCTTTTCTGATGAAGAGGAGGAGGAACAGGAGCAACAAAGAGATGATGCGGAAGAGTCTTCCTC
GGAGCCTGAGGAGGAAAATGTGGGAAACGACACCAAAGCCGTTATTAAAGCACTGGATGAGAAGATTGCC
AAATATCAGAAGTTTCTAGACAAAGCCAAAGCCAAAAAGTTTTCAGCAGTCAGAATATCCAAGGGACTGA
GTGAAAAGATATTTGCAAAACCTGAAGAACAAAGAAAAACACTGGAAGAAGATGTAGATGACAGAGCACC
TTCCAAAAAGGGAAAGAAGCGGAAGGCACAAAGGGAAGAGGAACAGGAACATTCAAATAAAGCTCCCAGG
GCGCTTACATCAAAAGAACGGAGGCGAGCAGTACGACAGCAACGGCCGAAAAAAGTTGGTGTGCGCTACT
ATGAAACACACAACGTGAAAAATAGGAACAGGAACAAAAAGAAGACCAATGACTCAGAGGGACAGAAACA
CAAACGCAAAAAATTCAGACAAAAGCAGTAACTGATCATAATCAGCCATACCACATTTGTAGAGGTTTTA
CTTGCTTTAAAAAACCTCCCACACCTCCCCCTGAACCTGAAACATAAAATGAATGCAATTGTTGTTGTTA
ACTTGTTTATTGCAGCTTATAATGGTTACAAATAAAGCAATAGCATCACAAATTTCACAAATAAAGCATT
TTTTTCACTGCATTCTAGTTGTGGTTTGTCCAAACTCATCAATGTATCTTAACGCGTAAATTGTAAGCGT
TAATATTTTGTTAAAATTCGCGTTAAATTTTTGTTAAATCAGCTCATTTTTTAACCAATAGGCCGAAATC
GGCAAAATCCCTTATAAATCAAAAGAATAGACCGAGATAGGGT
[37 nt withheld, positions 3927-3963]
AAAGAACGTGGACTCCAACGTCAAAGG
[49 nt withheld, positions 3991-4039]
T
[91 nt withheld, positions 4041-4131]
G
[124 nt withheld, positions 4133-4256]
CAGGTGGCACTTTTCGGGGAAATGTGCGCGGAACCCCTATTTGTTTATTTTTCTAAATACATTCAAATAT
GTATCCGCTCATGAGACAATAACCCTGATAAATGCTTCAATAATATTGAAAAAGGAAGAGTCCTGAGGCG
GAAAGAACCAGCTGTGGAATGTGTGTCAGTTAGGGTGTGGAAAGTCCCCAGGCTCCCCAGCAGGCAGAAG
TATGCAAAGCATGCATCTCAATTAGTCAGCAACCAGGTGTGGAAAGTCCCCAGGCTCCCCAGCAGGCAGA
AGTATGCAAAGCATGCATCTCAATTAGTCAGCAACCATAGTCCCGCCCCTAACTCCGCCCATCCCGCCCC
TAACTCCGCCCAGTTCCGCCCATTCTCCGCCCCATGGCTGACTAATTTTTTTTATTTATGCAGAGGCCGA
GGCCGCCTCGGCCTCTGAGCTATTCCAGAAGTAGTGAGGAGGCTTTTTTGGAGGCCTAGGCTTTTGCAAA
GATCGATCAAGAGACAGGATGAGGATCGTTTCGCATGATTGAACAAGATGGATTGCACGCAGGTTCTCCG
GCCGCTTGGGTGGAGAGGCTATTCGGCTATGACTGGGCACAACAGACAATCGGCTGCTCTGATGCCGCCG
TGTTCCGGCTGTCAGCGCAGGGGCGCCCGGTTCTTTTTGTCAAGACCGACCTGTCCGGTGCCCTGAATGA
ACTGCAAGACGAGGCAGCGCGGCTATCGTGGCTGGCCACGACGGGCGTTCCTTGCGCAGCTGTGCTCGAC
GTTGTCACTGAAGCGGGAAGGGACTGGCTGCTATTGGGCGAAGTGCCGGGGCAGGATCTCCTGTCATCTC
ACCTTGCTCCTGCCGAGAAAGTATCCATCATGGCTGATGCAATGCGGCGGCTGCATACGCTTGATCCGGC
TACCTGCCCATTCGACCACCAAGCGAAACATCGCATCGAGCGAGCACGTACTCGGATGGAAGCCGGTCTT
GTCGATCAGGATGATCTGGACGAAGAGCATCAGGGGCTCGCGCCAGCCGAACTGTTCGCCAGGCTCAAGG
CGAGCATGCCCGACGGCGAGGATCTCGTCGTGACCCATGGCGATGCCTGCTTGCCGAATATCATGGTGGA
AAATGGCCGCTTTTCTGGATTCATCGACTGTGGCCGGCTGGGTGTGGCGGACCGCTATCAGGACATAGCG
TTGGCTACCCGTGATATTGCTGAAGAGCTTGGCGGCGAATGGGCTGACCGCTTCCTCGTGCTTTACGGTA
TCGCCGCTCCCGATTCGCAGCGCATCGCCTTCTATCGCCTTCTTGACGAGTTCTTCTGAGCGGGACTCTG
GGGTTCGAAATGACCGACCAAGCGACGCCCAACCTGCCATCACGAGATTTCGATTCCACCGCCGCCTTCT
ATGAAAGGTTGGGCTTCGGAATCGTTTTCCGGGACGCCGGCTGGATGATCCTCCAGCGCGGGGATCTCAT
GCTGGAGTTCTTCGCCCACCCTAGGGGGAGGCTAACTGAAACACGGAAGGAGACAATACCGGAAGGAACC
CGCGCTATGACGGCAATAAAAAGACAGAATAAAACGCACGGTGTTGGGTCGTTTGTTCATAAACGCGGGG
TTCGGTCCCAGGGCTGGCACTCTGTCGATACCCCACCGAGACCCCATTGGGGCCAATACGCCCGCGTTTC
TTCCTTTTCCCCACCCCACCCCCCAAGTTCGGGTGAAGGCCCAGGGCTCGCAGCCAACGTCGGGGCGGCA
GGCCCTGCCATAGCCTCAGGTTACTCATATATACTTTAGATTGATTTAAAACTTCATTTTTAATTTAAAA
GGATCTAGGTGAAGATCCTTTTTGATAATCTCATGACCAAAATCCCTTAACGTGAGTTTTCGTTCCACTG
AGCGTCAGACCCCGTAGAAAAGATCAAAGGATCTTCTTGAGATCCTTTTTTTCTGCGCGTAATCTGCTGC
TTGCAAACAAAAAAACCACCGCTACCAGCGGTGGTTTGTTTGCCGGATCAAGAGCTACCAACTCTTTTTC
CGAAGGTAACTGGCTTCAGCAGAGCGCAGATACCAAATACTGTTCTTCTAGTGTAGCCGTAGTTAGGCCA
CCACTTCAAGAACTCTGTAGCACCGCCTACATACCTCGCTCTGCTAATCCTGTTACCAGTGGCTGCTGCC
AGTGGCGATAAGTCGTGTCTTACCGGGTTGGACTCAAGACGATAGTTACCGGATAAGGCGCAGCGGTCGG
GCTGAACGGGGGGTTCGTGCACACAGCCCAGCTTGGAGCGAACGACCTACACCGAACTGAGATACCTACA
GCGTGAGCTATGAGAAAGCGCCACGCTTCCCGAAGGGAGAAAGGCGGACAGGTATCCGGTAAGCGGCAGG
GTCGGAACAGGAGAGCGCACGAGGGAGCTTCCAGGGGGAAACGCCTGGTATCTTTATAGTCCTGTCGGGT
TTCGCCACCTCTGACTTGAGCGTCGATTTTTGTGATGCTCGTCAGGGGGGCGGAGCCTATGGAAAAACGC
CAGCAACGCGGCCTTTTTACGGTTCCTGGCCTTTTGCTGGCCTTTTGCTCACATGTTCTTTCCTGCGTTA
TCCCCTGATTCTGTGGATAACCGTATTACCGCCATGCAT
