>Addgene plasmid #232805 | pGNL2-#1 | depositor partial sequence | sequence record 457840 | GNL2
NNTCCGAGGACAAGACATTGTGCTTAAGGAAGTTGTTCAAGTNGAAAAATTAAGGAGTCCTGAAGNCNAC
ATTGGTGNNNNACTGNCGAGCAAAGCCAGAATATATTCAGCAAAACATACAAGA
[50 nt withheld, positions 125-174]
ACTGA
[99 nt withheld, positions 180-278]
AATGCAGAGCCACTTGTGGCCCCCCAGCTTCTACCCTCCTCATCTTTGGAAGTTGTCCCAGAAGCAGCCC
AGAACAATCCAGGGGAGGAAGTCACAGAAACTGCAGGTGAAGGGTCAGAATCCATCATTAAGGAAGAAAC
AGAAGAGAACAGTCACTGTGATGCTAACACAGAGATGCAGCAGATTCTCACACGAGTTCGGCAGAACTTT
GGTAAAATCAACGTGGTGCCTCAGTTTTCTGGGGATGACCTGGTTCCTGTGGAGGTGTCAGATCTTGAGG
AAGAGCTTGAGAGCTTTTCTGATGAAGAGGAGGAGGAACAGGAGCAACAAAGAGATGATGCGGAAGAGTC
TTCCTCGGAGCCTGAGGAGGAAAATGTGGGAAACGACACCAAAGCCGTTATTAAAGCACTGGATGAGAAG
ATTGCCAAATATCAGAAGTTTCTAGACAAAGCCAAAGCCAAAAAGTTTTCAGCAGTCAGAATATCCAAGG
GACTGAGTGAAAAGATATTTGCAAAACCTGAAGAACAAAGAAAAACACTGGAAGAAGATGTAGATGACAG
AGCACCTTCCAAAAAGGGAAAGAAGCGGAAGGCACAAAGGGAAGAGGAACAGGAACATTCAAATAAAGCT
CCCAGGGCGCTTACATCAAAAGAACGGAGGCGAGCAGTACGACAGCAACGGCCGAAAAAAGTTGGTGTGC
GCTACTATGAAACACACAACGTGAAAAATAGGAACAGGAACAAAAAGAAGACCAATGACTCAGAGGGACA
GAAACACAAACGCAAAAAATTCAGACAAAAGCAGTAACTGATCTTTCANNNNN
